>Addgene plasmid #128155 | SarI T39N YFP | addgene full sequence | sequence record 251068 | Addgene NGS Result
TAGTTATTAATAGTAATCAATTACGGGGTCATTAGTTCATAGCCCATATATGGAGTTCCGCGTTACATAA
CTTACGGTAAATGGCCCGCCTGGCTGACCGCCCAACGACCCCCGCCCATTGACGTCAATAATGACGTATG
TTCCCATAGTAACGCCAATAGGGACTTTCCATTGACGTCAATGGGTGGAGTATTTACGGTAAACTGCCCA
CTTGGCAGTACATCAAGTGTATCATATGCCAAGTACGCCCCCTATTGACGTCAATGACGGTAAATGGCCC
GCCTGGCATTATGCCCAGTACATGACCTTATGGGACTTTCCTACTTGGCAGTACATCTACGTATTAGTCA
TCGCTATTACCATGGTGATGCGGTTTTGGCAGTACATCAATGGGCGTGGATAGCGGTTTGACTCACGGGG
ATTTCCAAGTCTCCACCCCATTGACGTCAATGGGAGTTTGTTTTGGCACCAAAATCAACGGGACTTTCCA
AAATGTCGTAACAACTCCGCCCCATTGACGCAAATGGGCGGTAGGCGTGTACGGTGGGAGGTCTATATAA
GCAGAGCTGGTTTAGTGAACCGTCAGATCCGCTAGCGCTACCGGACTCAGATCTCGAGCTCAAGCTTCGA
ATTCACCGCCACCATGTCCTTCATATTTGACTGGATTTACAGTGGTTTCAGCAGTGTGCTGCAGTTTCTA
GGACTGTATAAAAAAACTGGTAAACTGGTATTCCTTGGATTGGACAATGCTGGGAAAAACACGTTGCTAC
ACATGCTGAAAGATGACAGACTTGGCCAGCACGTCCCAACACTACATCCCACTTCAGAAGAACTCACTAT
TGCTGGCATGACTTTTACAACTTTTGATCTGGGTGGGCACATCCAAGCCCGAAGAGTATGGAAAAATTAC
CTTCCTGCTATCAATGGCATTGTATTTCTTGTGGATTGTGCAGACCATGAAAGGCTGTTAGAATCAAAAG
AAGAACTTGATTCACTAATGACAGATGAAACCATTGCCAATGTGCCTATATTAATTCTTGGAAATAAGAT
TGACAGACCCGAAGCCATCAGTGAAGAGAGGTTACGAGAGATGTTTGGCTTATATGGGCAGACAACAGGA
AAGGGCAGTGTGTCACTGAAGGAGCTGAATGCCAGACCTCTGGAAGTGTTCATGTGCAGTGTGCTGAAAA
GGCAAGGCTATGGAGAAGGCTTCCGCTGGATGGCACAGTACATCGATGGGGATCCACCGGTCGCCCATAT
GGTGAGCAAGGGCGAGGAGCTGTTCACCGGGGTGGTGCCCATCCTGGTCGAGCTGGACGGCGACGTAAAC
GGCCACAAGTTCAGCGTGTCCGGCGAGGGCGAGGGCGATGCCACCTACGGCAAGCTGACCCTGAAGTTCA
TCTGCACCACCGGCAAGCTGCCCGTGCCCTGGCCCACCCTCGTGACCACCTTCGGCTACGGCCTGCAGTG
CTTCGCCCGCTACCCCGACCACATGAAGCAGCACGACTTCTTCAAGTCCGCCATGCCCGAAGGCTACGTC
CAGGAGCGCACCATCTTCTTCAAGGACGACGGCAACTACAAGACCCGCGCCGAGGTGAAGTTCGAGGGCG
ACACCCTGGTGAACCGCATCGAGCTGAAGGGCATCGACTTCAAGGAGGACGGCAACATCCTGGGGCACAA
GCTGGAGTACAACTACAACAGCCACAACGTCTATATCATGGCCGACAAGCAGAAGAACGGCATCAAGGTG
AACTTCAAGATCCGCCACAACATCGAGGACGGCAGCGTGCAGCTCGCCGACCACTACCAGCAGAACACCC
CCATCGGCGACGGCCCCGTGCTGCTGCCCGACAACCACTACCTGAGCTACCAGTCCGCCCTGAGCAAAGA
CCCCAACGAGAAGCGCGATCACATGGTCCTGCTGGAGTTCGTGACCGCCGCCGGGATCACTCTCGGCATG
GACGAGCTGTACAAGTAAAGCGGCCGCGACTCTAGATCATAATCAGCCATACCACATTTGTAGAGGTTTT
ACTTGCTTTAAAAAACCTCCCACACCTCCCCCTGAACCTGAAACATAAAATGAATGCAATTGTTGTTGTT
AACTTGTTTATTGCAGCTTATAATGGTTACAAATAAAGCAATAGCATCACAAATTTCACAAATAAAGCAT
TTTTTTCACTGCATTCTAGTTGTGGTTTGTCCAAACTCATCAATGTATCTTAAGGCGTAAATTGTAAGCG
TTAATATTTTGTTAAAATTCGCGTTAAATTTTTGTTAAATCAGCTCATTTTTTAACCAATAGGCCGAAAT
CGGCAAAATCCCTTATAAATCAAAAGAATAGACCGAGATAGGGT
[37 nt withheld, positions 2355-2391]
AAAGAACGTGGACTCCAACGTCAAAGG
[49 nt withheld, positions 2419-2467]
T
[91 nt withheld, positions 2469-2559]
G
[124 nt withheld, positions 2561-2684]
CAGGTGGCACTTTTCGGGGAAATGTGCGCGGAACCCCTATTTGTTTATTTTTCTAAATACATTCAAATAT
GTATCCGCTCATGAGACAATAACCCTGATAAATGCTTCAATAATATTGAAAAAGGAAGAGTCCTGAGGCG
GAAAGAACCAGCTGTGGAATGTGTGTCAGTTAGGGTGTGGAAAGTCCCCAGGCTCCCCAGCAGGCAGAAG
TATGCAAAGCATGCATCTCAATTAGTCAGCAACCAGGTGTGGAAAGTCCCCAGGCTCCCCAGCAGGCAGA
AGTATGCAAAGCATGCATCTCAATTAGTCAGCAACCATAGTCCCGCCCCTAACTCCGCCCATCCCGCCCC
TAACTCCGCCCAGTTCCGCCCATTCTCCGCCCCATGGCTGACTAATTTTTTTTATTTATGCAGAGGCCGA
GGCCGCCTCGGCCTCTGAGCTATTCCAGAAGTAGTGAGGAGGCTTTTTTGGAGGCCTAGGCTTTTGCAAA
GATCGATCAAGAGACAGGATGAGGATCGTTTCGCATGATTGAACAAGATGGATTGCACGCAGGTTCTCCG
GCCGCTTGGGTGGAGAGGCTATTCGGCTATGACTGGGCACAACAGACAATCGGCTGCTCTGATGCCGCCG
TGTTCCGGCTGTCAGCGCAGGGGCGCCCGGTTCTTTTTGTCAAGACCGACCTGTCCGGTGCCCTGAATGA
ACTGCAAGACGAGGCAGCGCGGCTATCGTGGCTGGCCACGACGGGCGTTCCTTGCGCAGCTGTGCTCGAC
GTTGTCACTGAAGCGGGAAGGGACTGGCTGCTATTGGGCGAAGTGCCGGGGCAGGATCTCCTGTCATCTC
ACCTTGCTCCTGCCGAGAAAGTATCCATCATGGCTGATGCAATGCGGCGGCTGCATACGCTTGATCCGGC
TACCTGCCCATTCGACCACCAAGCGAAACATCGCATCGAGCGAGCACGTACTCGGATGGAAGCCGGTCTT
GTCGATCAGGATGATCTGGACGAAGAGCATCAGGGGCTCGCGCCAGCCGAACTGTTCGCCAGGCTCAAGG
CGAGCATGCCCGACGGCGAGGATCTCGTCGTGACCCATGGCGATGCCTGCTTGCCGAATATCATGGTGGA
AAATGGCCGCTTTTCTGGATTCATCGACTGTGGCCGGCTGGGTGTGGCGGACCGCTATCAGGACATAGCG
TTGGCTACCCGTGATATTGCTGAAGAGCTTGGCGGCGAATGGGCTGACCGCTTCCTCGTGCTTTACGGTA
TCGCCGCTCCCGATTCGCAGCGCATCGCCTTCTATCGCCTTCTTGACGAGTTCTTCTGAGCGGGACTCTG
GGGTTCGAAATGACCGACCAAGCGACGCCCAACCTGCCATCACGAGATTTCGATTCCACCGCCGCCTTCT
ATGAAAGGTTGGGCTTCGGAATCGTTTTCCGGGACGCCGGCTGGATGATCCTCCAGCGCGGGGATCTCAT
GCTGGAGTTCTTCGCCCACCCTAGGGGGAGGCTAACTGAAACACGGAAGGAGACAATACCGGAAGGAACC
CGCGCTATGACGGCAATAAAAAGACAGAATAAAACGCACGGTGTTGGGTCGTTTGTTCATAAACGCGGGG
TTCGGTCCCAGGGCTGGCACTCTGTCGATACCCCACCGAGACCCCATTGGGGCCAATACGCCCGCGTTTC
TTCCTTTTCCCCACCCCACCCCCCAAGTTCGGGTGAAGGCCCAGGGCTCGCAGCCAACGTCGGGGCGGCA
GGCCCTGCCATAGCCTCAGGTTACTCATATATACTTTAGATTGATTTAAAACTTCATTTTTAATTTAAAA
GGATCTAGGTGAAGATCCTTTTTGATAATCTCATGACCAAAATCCCTTAACGTGAGTTTTCGTTCCACTG
AGCGTCAGACCCCGTAGAAAAGATCAAAGGATCTTCTTGAGATCCTTTTTTTCTGCGCGTAATCTGCTGC
TTGCAAACAAAAAAACCACCGCTACCAGCGGTGGTTTGTTTGCCGGATCAAGAGCTACCAACTCTTTTTC
CGAAGGTAACTGGCTTCAGCAGAGCGCAGATACCAAATACTGTTCTTCTAGTGTAGCCGTAGTTAGGCCA
CCACTTCAAGAACTCTGTAGCACCGCCTACATACCTCGCTCTGCTAATCCTGTTACCAGTGGCTGCTGCC
AGTGGCGATAAGTCGTGTCTTACCGGGTTGGACTCAAGACGATAGTTACCGGATAAGGCGCAGCGGTCGG
GCTGAACGGGGGGTTCGTGCACACAGCCCAGCTTGGAGCGAACGACCTACACCGAACTGAGATACCTACA
GCGTGAGCTATGAGAAAGCGCCACGCTTCCCGAAGGGAGAAAGGCGGACAGGTATCCGGTAAGCGGCAGG
GTCGGAACAGGAGAGCGCACGAGGGAGCTTCCAGGGGGAAACGCCTGGTATCTTTATAGTCCTGTCGGGT
TTCGCCACCTCTGACTTGAGCGTCGATTTTTGTGATGCTCGTCAGGGGGGCGGAGCCTATGGAAAAACGC
CAGCAACGCGGCCTTTTTACGGTTCCTGGCCTTTTGCTGGCCTTTTGCTCACATGTTCTTTCCTGCGTTA
TCCCCTGATTCTGTGGATAACCGTATTACCGCCATGCAT
Features (pLannotate 1.2.2; 15 found; start..end, strand, type, name):
     61..364     +  enhancer       CMV enhancer: human cytomegalovirus immediate early enhancer
    365..568     +  promoter       CMV promoter: human cytomegalovirus (CMV) immediate early promoter
    591..634     +  misc_feature   MCS (fragment): multiple cloning site
    644..1237    +  CDS            SAR1B: SAR1B_CRIGR - Also known as SAR1, SARA2. Experimental evidence at protein level: Swiss-Prot protein existence level 1. Involved in transport from the endoplasmic reticulum to the Golgi apparatus. Activated by the guanine nucleotide exchange factor PREB. Involved in the selection of the protein cargo and the assembly of the COPII coat complex. From Cricetulus griseus (Chinese hamster) (Cricetulus barabensis griseus).
   1259..1978    +  CDS            EYFP: enhanced YFP mammalian codon-optimized
   1995..2078    +  CDS            large T antigen (fragment): large T antigen from SV40 (simian virus 40)
   2101..2222    +  polyA_signal   SV40 poly(A) signal: SV40 polyadenylation signal
   2256..2684    -  rep_origin     f1 ori (sequence partly withheld): f1 bacteriophage origin of replication; arrow indicates direction of (+) strand synthesis
   2711..2815    +  promoter       AmpR promoter: bla
   2817..3174    +  promoter       SV40 promoter: SV40 enhancer and early promoter
   3209..4003    +  CDS            NeoR/KanR: aminoglycoside phosphotransferase from Tn5; aph(3')-II (or nptII); confers resistance to neomycin, kanamycin, and G418 (Geneticin®)
   4024..4176    +  CDS            ble (fragment): BLE_KLEPN - Experimental evidence at protein level: Swiss-Prot protein existence level 1. Binding protein with a strong affinity to the bleomycin family of antibiotics. Binds to CL990; an antimitotic-antibiotic compound. From Klebsiella pneumoniae.
   4235..4282    +  polyA_signal   HSV TK poly(A) signal: herpes simplex virus thymidine kinase polyadenylation signal (Cole and Stacy, 1985)
   4373..4389    -  polyA_signal   bGH poly(A) signal (fragment): bovine growth hormone polyadenylation signal
   4611..5199    +  rep_origin     ori: high-copy-number ColE1/pMB1/pBR322/pUC origin of replication
