[The description below was written by a language model from this plasmid's Addgene catalogue record and pLannotate feature annotations shown in this document.]
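Description:
SarI T39N YFP is a mammalian expression plasmid of about 5.3 kb built on a pEGFP-type backbone, designed to produce a fluorescently tagged, dominant-negative form of the small GTPase Sar1. It replicates in E. coli from a high-copy ColE1/pUC-type origin and also carries an f1 phage origin. Selection relies on a single NeoR/KanR (aminoglycoside phosphotransferase) gene placed behind tandem bacterial (bla-type) and SV40 early promoters and followed by an HSV TK polyadenylation signal. This arrangement gives kanamycin resistance in bacteria and could permit G418 selection in mammalian cells. Short fragments annotated as ble, bGH poly(A) and SV40 large T antigen appear to be backbone remnants rather than functional units.

The expression cassette is driven by the human CMV immediate-early enhancer and promoter. Downstream of a residual multiple cloning site lies the Sar1 coding sequence, which the annotation matches to Chinese hamster SAR1B, although the catalogue entry itself does not state a species. This is followed by EYFP, recorded as a C-terminal tag, with an SV40 polyadenylation signal terminating the transcript. The insert carries the T39N substitution, which the depositor describes as dominant negative. Sar1 normally initiates COPII coat assembly and cargo selection at the endoplasmic reticulum, so expressing this mutant is expected to interfere with ER export. The YFP fusion identifies expressing cells and shows where the protein localises. The associated work concerns ER-to-Golgi protein delivery, consistent with use of the plasmid to perturb and image early secretory trafficking in transfected cells.
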