Addgene plasmid #128155: SarI T39N YFP
Purpose: Expression of Sar1 with T39N dominant negative mutation
Depositing lab: Jennifer Lippincott-Schwartz. Publication: ER-to-Golgi protein delivery through an interwoven, tubular network extending from ER. Weigel AV, Chang CL, Shtengel G, Xu CS, Hoffman DP, Freeman M, Iyer N, Aaron J, Khuon S, Bogovic J, Qiu W, Hess HF, Lippincott-Schwartz J. Cell. 2021 Apr 29;184(9):2412-2429.e16. doi: 10.1016/j.cell.2021.03.035. Epub 2021 Apr 13. PubMed 33852913.
Backbone
  Vector backbone: pEGFP
  Vector type: Mammalian Expression
Growth in bacteria
  Bacterial resistance: Kanamycin, 50 μg/mL
  Growth temperature: 37°C
  Growth strain: DH5alpha
  Copy number: Unknown
Gene/Insert
  Gene/Insert name: Sar1
  Mutation: T39N
  Tag / fusion protein: EYFP (C terminal on backbone)
  Cloning method: Unknown
Terms and licenses: Academic/Nonprofit Terms; Industry Terms: Not Available to Industry
Depositor comments: Sar1-T39N is a dominant-negative mutant
How to cite: SarI T39N YFP was a gift from Jennifer Lippincott-Schwartz (Addgene plasmid # 128155 ; http://n2t.net/addgene:128155 ; RRID:Addgene_128155)
